Addgene plasmid #20940: pcDNA3.1/hChR2(H134R)-EYFP
Purpose: Mammalian expression of humanized ChR2 with H134R mutation fused to EYFP for optogenetic activation
Depositing lab: Karl Deisseroth. Depositing organization: Stanford University. Publication: Multimodal fast optical interrogation of neural circuitry. Zhang F, Wang LP, Brauner M, Liewald JF, Kay K, Watzke N, Wood PG, Bamberg E, Nagel G, Gottschalk A, Deisseroth K. Nature. 2007 Apr 5. 446(7136):633-9. 10.1038/nature05744 PubMed 17410168.
Backbone
  Vector backbone: pcDNA3.1
  Backbone size w/o insert (bp): 5545
  Vector type: Mammalian Expression
Growth in bacteria
  Bacterial resistance: Ampicillin, 100 μg/mL
  Growth temperature: 37°C
  Growth strain: DH5alpha
  Copy number: High Copy
Gene/Insert
  Gene/Insert name: channelrhodopsin-2 (alt name: ChR2)
  Species: C. reinhardtii
  Insert size (bp): 1662
  Mutation: H134R mutation in ChR2
  Promoter: CMV
  Cloning method: Restriction Enzyme; 5′ cloning site HindIII (unknown if destroyed); 3′ cloning site XbaI (unknown if destroyed)
  Sequencing primers: 5′ n/a
Terms and licenses: Academic/Nonprofit Terms; Industry Terms: Not Available to Industry
Depositor comments: The H134R mutation present in the ChR2 sequence is a gain-of-function mutant that produces larger stationary photocurrents in comparison to the wild-type ChR2 sequence
How to cite: pcDNA3.1/hChR2(H134R)-EYFP was a gift from Karl Deisseroth (Addgene plasmid # 20940 ; http://n2t.net/addgene:20940 ; RRID:Addgene_20940)
