[The description below was written by a language model from this plasmid's Addgene catalogue record and pLannotate feature annotations shown in this document.]
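Description:
pcDNA3.1/hChR2(H134R)-EYFP is a mammalian expression plasmid built on the pcDNA3.1 backbone, carrying a humanized (mammalian codon-optimized) channelrhodopsin-2 from the alga Chlamydomonas reinhardtii fused to EYFP. The annotated sequence record is about 7.2 kb. In bacteria the plasmid replicates from a high-copy ColE1/pUC-type origin and is selected with ampicillin through the β-lactamase gene and its own promoter. An f1 phage origin is also present, which in principle allows single-stranded DNA production. For selection in mammalian cells, the backbone provides a neomycin phosphotransferase gene driven by the SV40 enhancer/early promoter and terminated by an SV40 polyadenylation signal.

The expression cassette uses the human cytomegalovirus immediate early enhancer and promoter, followed by a T7 promoter that can serve for in vitro transcription. The insert, cloned between HindIII and XbaI sites, encodes an N-terminal fragment of ChR2, a blue light-activated cation channel, followed directly by EYFP so that expressing cells can be identified by fluorescence. A bovine growth hormone polyadenylation signal terminates the transcript. A V5 epitope tag sequence from the backbone is annotated downstream of EYFP, but the record does not indicate whether it is translated as part of the fusion. Short annotated fragments such as the HIV-1 LTR, ble and lacI matches appear to be partial hits rather than functional elements.

The H134R substitution is described by the depositor as a gain-of-function mutation that gives larger stationary photocurrents than wild-type ChR2. The construct is intended for optogenetic activation of transfected mammalian cells.
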