Features (pLannotate 1.2.2; 22 found; start..end, strand, type, name):
     36..80      -  misc_feature   bom (fragment): basis of mobility region from pBR322
    235..614     +  enhancer       CMV enhancer: human cytomegalovirus immediate early enhancer
    615..818     +  promoter       CMV promoter: human cytomegalovirus (CMV) immediate early promoter
    814..847     +  LTR            5' LTR (truncated) (fragment): truncated 5' long terminal repeat (LTR) from HIV-1
    863..881     +  promoter       T7 promoter: promoter for bacteriophage T7 RNA polymerase
    963..1889    +  CDS            ChR2(H134R): H134R mutant of an N-terminal fragment of channelrhodopsin-2 from the alga Chlamydomonas reinhardtii (Nagel et al., 2005) blue light-activated cation channel
   1905..2624    +  CDS            EYFP: enhanced YFP mammalian codon-optimized
   2705..2746    +  CDS            V5 tag: epitope tag from simian virus 5
   2802..3026    +  polyA_signal   bGH poly(A) signal: bovine growth hormone polyadenylation signal
   3030..3051    +  promoter       SV40 promoter (fragment): SV40 enhancer and early promoter
   3072..3500    +  rep_origin     f1 ori (sequence partly withheld): f1 bacteriophage origin of replication; arrow indicates direction of (+) strand synthesis
   3514..3844    +  promoter       SV40 promoter: SV40 enhancer and early promoter
   3911..4702    +  CDS            neo: KKA2_KLEPN - Also known as kan, nptII. Experimental evidence at protein level: Swiss-Prot protein existence level 1. Resistance to kanamycin, neomycin, paromomycin, ribostamycin, butirosin and gentamicin B. From Klebsiella pneumoniae.
   4728..4886    +  CDS            ble (fragment): BLE_KLEPN - Experimental evidence at protein level: Swiss-Prot protein existence level 1. Binding protein with a strong affinity to the bleomycin family of antibiotics. Binds to CL990; an antimitotic-antibiotic compound. From Klebsiella pneumoniae.
   4881..5002    +  polyA_signal   SV40 poly(A) signal: SV40 polyadenylation signal
   5075..5091    -  protein_bind   lac operator: The lac repressor binds to the lac operator to inhibit transcription in E. coli. This inhibition can be relieved by adding lactose or isopropyl-β-D-thiogalactopyranoside (IPTG). lac repressor encoded by lacI
   5099..5129    -  promoter       lac promoter: promoter for the E. coli lac operon
   5144..5165    -  protein_bind   CAP binding site: CAP binding activates transcription in the presence of cAMP. E. coli catabolite activator protein
   5178..5270    -  CDS            lacI (fragment): lac repressor; lacI; The lac repressor binds to the lac operator to inhibit transcription in E. coli. This inhibition can be relieved by adding lactose or isopropyl-β-D-thiogalactopyranoside (IPTG).
   5453..6041    -  rep_origin     ori: high-copy-number ColE1/pMB1/pBR322/pUC origin of replication
   6212..7072    -  CDS            AmpR: β-lactamase; bla; confers resistance to ampicillin, carbenicillin, and related antibiotics
   7073..7177    -  promoter       AmpR promoter: bla
>Addgene plasmid #20940 | pcDNA3.1/hChR2(H134R)-EYFP | depositor full sequence | sequence record 9766 | Author sequence
GACGGATCGGGAGATCTCCCGATCCCCTATGGTCGACTCTCAGTACAATCTGCTCTGATGCCGCATAGTT
AAGCCAGTATCTGCTCCCTGCTTGTGTGTTGGAGGTCGCTGAGTAGTGCGCGAGCAAAATTTAAGCTACA
ACAAGGCAAGGCTTGACCGACAATTGCATGAAGAATCTGCTTAGGGTTAGGCGTTTTGCGCTGCTTCGCG
ATGTACGGGCCAGATATACGCGTTGACATTGATTATTGACTAGTTATTAATAGTAATCAATTACGGGGTC
ATTAGTTCATAGCCCATATATGGAGTTCCGCGTTACATAACTTACGGTAAATGGCCCGCCTGGCTGACCG
CCCAACGACCCCCGCCCATTGACGTCAATAATGACGTATGTTCCCATAGTAACGCCAATAGGGACTTTCC
ATTGACGTCAATGGGTGGACTATTTACGGTAAACTGCCCACTTGGCAGTACATCAAGTGTATCATATGCC
AAGTACGCCCCCTATTGACGTCAATGACGGTAAATGGCCCGCCTGGCATTATGCCCAGTACATGACCTTA
TGGGACTTTCCTACTTGGCAGTACATCTACGTATTAGTCATCGCTATTACCATGGTGATGCGGTTTTGGC
AGTACATCAATGGGCGTGGATAGCGGTTTGACTCACGGGGATTTCCAAGTCTCCACCCCATTGACGTCAA
TGGGAGTTTGTTTTGGCACCAAAATCAACGGGACTTTCCAAAATGTCGTAACAACTCCGCCCCATTGACG
CAAATGGGCGGTAGGCGTGTACGGTGGGAGGTCTATATAAGCAGAGCTCTCTGGCTAACTAGAGAACCCA
CTGCTTACTGGCTTATCGAAATTAATACGACTCACTATAGGGAGACCCAAGCTGGCTAGTTAAGCTTGGT
ACCGAGCTCGGATCCACTAGTCCAGTGTGGTGGAATTGCCCTTGCTGCCACCATGGACTATGGCGGCGCT
TTGTCTGCCGTCGGACGCGAACTTTTGTTCGTTACTAATCCTGTGGTGGTGAACGGGTCCGTCCTGGTCC
CTGAGGATCAATGTTACTGTGCCGGATGGATTGAATCTCGCGGCACGAACGGCGCTCAGACCGCGTCAAA
TGTCCTGCAGTGGCTTGCAGCAGGATTCAGCATTTTGCTGCTGATGTTCTATGCCTACCAAACCTGGAAA
TCTACATGCGGCTGGGAGGAGATCTATGTGTGCGCCATTGAAATGGTTAAGGTGATTCTCGAGTTCTTTT
TTGAGTTTAAGAATCCCTCTATGCTCTACCTTGCCACAGGACACCGGGTGCAGTGGCTGCGCTATGCAGA
GTGGCTGCTCACTTGTCCTGTCATCCTTATCCGCCTGAGCAACCTCACCGGCCTGAGCAACGACTACAGC
AGGAGAACCATGGGACTCCTTGTCTCAGACATCGGGACTATCGTGTGGGGGGCTACCAGCGCCATGGCAA
CCGGCTATGTTAAAGTCATCTTCTTTTGTCTTGGATTGTGCTATGGCGCGAACACATTTTTTCACGCCGC
CAAAGCATATATCGAGGGTTATCATACTGTGCCAAAGGGTCGGTGCCGCCAGGTCGTGACCGGCATGGCA
TGGCTGTTTTTCGTGAGCTGGGGTATGTTCCCAATTCTCTTCATTTTGGGGCCCGAAGGTTTTGGCGTCC
TGAGCGTCTATGGCTCCACCGTAGGTCACACGATTATTGATCTGATGAGTAAAAATTGTTGGGGGTTGTT
GGGACACTACCTGCGCGTCCTGATCCACGAGCACATATTGATTCACGGAGATATCCGCAAAACCACCAAA
CTGAACATCGGCGGAACGGAGATCGAGGTCGAGACTCTCGTCGAAGACGAAGCCGAGGCCGGAGCCGTGC
CAGCGGCCGCCACCATGGTGAGCAAGGGCGAGGAGCTGTTCACCGGGGTGGTGCCCATCCTGGTCGAGCT
GGACGGCGACGTAAACGGCCACAAGTTCAGCGTGTCCGGCGAGGGCGAGGGCGATGCCACCTACGGCAAG
CTGACCCTGAAGTTCATCTGCACCACCGGCAAGCTGCCCGTGCCCTGGCCCACCCTCGTGACCACCTTCG
GCTACGGCCTGCAGTGCTTCGCCCGCTACCCCGACCACATGAAGCAGCACGACTTCTTCAAGTCCGCCAT
GCCCGAAGGCTACGTCCAGGAGCGCACCATCTTCTTCAAGGACGACGGCAACTACAAGACCCGCGCCGAG
GTGAAGTTCGAGGGCGACACCCTGGTGAACCGCATCGAGCTGAAGGGCATCGACTTCAAGGAGGACGGCA
ACATCCTGGGGCACAAGCTGGAGTACAACTACAACAGCCACAACGTCTATATCATGGCCGACAAGCAGAA
GAACGGCATCAAGGTGAACTTCAAGATCCGCCACAACATCGAGGACGGCAGCGTGCAGCTCGCCGACCAC
TACCAGCAGAACACCCCCATCGGCGACGGCCCCGTGCTGCTGCCCGACAACCACTACCTGAGCTACCAGT
CCGCCCTGAGCAAAGACCCCAACGAGAAGCGCGATCACATGGTCCTGCTGGAGTTCGTGACCGCCGCCGG
GATCACTCTCGGCATGGACGAGCTGTACAAGTAACATATGCTCTCTCTAAGGGCAATTCTGCAGATATCC
AGCACAGTGGCGGCCGCTCGAGTCTAGAGGGCCCGCGGTTCGAAGGTAAGCCTATCCCTAACCCTCTCCT
CGGTCTCGATTCTACGCGTACCGGTCATCATCACCATCACCATTGAGTTTAAACCCGCTGATCAGCCTCG
ACTGTGCCTTCTAGTTGCCAGCCATCTGTTGTTTGCCCCTCCCCCGTGCCTTCCTTGACCCTGGAAGGTG
CCACTCCCACTGTCCTTTCCTAATAAAATGAGGAAATTGCATCGCATTGTCTGAGTAGGTGTCATTCTAT
TCTGGGGGGTGGGGTGGGGCAGGACAGCAAGGGGGAGGATTGGGAAGACAATAGCAGGCATGCTGGGGAT
GCGGTGGGCTCTATGGCTTCTGAGGCGGAAAGAACCAGCTGGGGCTCTAGGGGGTATCCCC
[124 nt withheld, positions 3072-3195]
C
[32 nt withheld, positions 3197-3228]
CA
[57 nt withheld, positions 3231-3287]
A
[49 nt withheld, positions 3289-3337]
CCTTTGACGTTGGAGTCCACGTTCTTT
[37 nt withheld, positions 3365-3401]
ACCCTATCTCGGTCTATTCTTTTGATTTATAAGGGATTTTGGGGATTTCGGCCTATTGGTTAAAAAATGA
GCTGATTTAACAAAAATTTAACGCGAATTAATTCTGTGGAATGTGTGTCAGTTAGGGTGTGGAAAGTCCC
CAGGCTCCCCAGGCAGGCAGAAGTATGCAAAGCATGCATCTCAATTAGTCAGCAACCAGGTGTGGAAAGT
CCCCAGGCTCCCCAGCAGGCAGAAGTATGCAAAGCATGCATCTCAATTAGTCAGCAACCATAGTCCCGCC
CCTAACTCCGCCCATCCCGCCCCTAACTCCGCCCAGTTCCGCCCATTCTCCGCCCCATGGCTGACTAATT
TTTTTTATTTATGCAGAGGCCGAGGCCGCCTCTGCCTCTGAGCTATTCCAGAAGTAGTGAGGAGGCTTTT
TTGGAGGCCTAGGCTTTTGCAAAAAGCTCCCGGGAGCTTGTATATCCATTTTCGGATCTGATCAAGAGAC
AGGATGAGGATCGTTTCGCATGATTGAACAAGATGGATTGCACGCAGGTTCTCCGGCCGCTTGGGTGGAG
AGGCTATTCGGCTATGACTGGGCACAACAGACAATCGGCTGCTCTGATGCCGCCGTGTTCCGGCTGTCAG
CGCAGGGGCGCCCGGTTCTTTTTGTCAAGACCGACCTGTCCGGTGCCCTGAATGAACTGCAGGACGAGGC
AGCGCGGCTATCGTGGCTGGCCACGACGGGCGTTCCTTGCGCAGCTGTGCTCGACGTTGTCACTGAAGCG
GGAAGGGACTGGCTGCTATTGGGCGAAGTGCCGGGGCAGGATCTCCTGTCATCTCACCTTGCTCCTGCCG
AGAAAGTATCCATCATGGCTGATGCAATGCGGCGGCTGCATACGCTTGATCCGGCTACCTGCCCATTCGA
CCACCAAGCGAAACATCGCATCGAGCGAGCACGTACTCGGATGGAAGCCGGTCTTGTCGATCAGGATGAT
CTGGACGAAGAGCATCAGGGGCTCGCGCCAGCCGAACTGTTCGCCAGGCTCAAGGCGCGCATGCCCGACG
GCGAGGATCTCGTCGTGACCCATGGCGATGCCTGCTTGCCGAATATCATGGTGGAAAATGGCCGCTTTTC
TGGATTCATCGACTGTGGCCGGCTGGGTGTGGCGGACCGCTATCAGGACATAGCGTTGGCTACCCGTGAT
ATTGCTGAAGAGCTTGGCGGCGAATGGGCTGACCGCTTCCTCGTGCTTTACGGTATCGCCGCTCCCGATT
CGCAGCGCATCGCCTTCTATCGCCTTCTTGACGAGTTCTTCTGAGCGGGACTCTGGGGTTCGCGAAATGA
CCGACCAAGCGACGCCCAACCTGCCATCACGAGATTTCGATTCCACCGCCGCCTTCTATGAAAGGTTGGG
CTTCGGAATCGTTTTCCGGGACGCCGGCTGGATGATCCTCCAGCGCGGGGATCTCATGCTGGAGTTCTTC
GCCCACCCCAACTTGTTTATTGCAGCTTATAATGGTTACAAATAAAGCAATAGCATCACAAATTTCACAA
ATAAAGCATTTTTTTCACTGCATTCTAGTTGTGGTTTGTCCAAACTCATCAATGTATCTTATCATGTCTG
TATACCGTCGACCTCTAGCTAGAGCTTGGCGTAATCATGGTCATAGCTGTTTCCTGTGTGAAATTGTTAT
CCGCTCACAATTCCACACAACATACGAGCCGGAAGCATAAAGTGTAAAGCCTGGGGTGCCTAATGAGTGA
GCTAACTCACATTAATTGCGTTGCGCTCACTGCCCGCTTTCCAGTCGGGAAACCTGTCGTGCCAGCTGCA
TTAATGAATCGGCCAACGCGCGGGGAGAGGCGGTTTGCGTATTGGGCGCTCTTCCGCTTCCTCGCTCACT
GACTCGCTGCGCTCGGTCGTTCGGCTGCGGCGAGCGGTATCAGCTCACTCAAAGGCGGTAATACGGTTAT
CCACAGAATCAGGGGATAACGCAGGAAAGAACATGTGAGCAAAAGGCCAGCAAAAGGCCAGGAACCGTAA
AAAGGCCGCGTTGCTGGCGTTTTTCCATAGGCTCCGCCCCCCTGACGAGCATCACAAAAATCGACGCTCA
AGTCAGAGGTGGCGAAACCCGACAGGACTATAAAGATACCAGGCGTTTCCCCCTGGAAGCTCCCTCGTGC
GCTCTCCTGTTCCGACCCTGCCGCTTACCGGATACCTGTCCGCCTTTCTCCCTTCGGGAAGCGTGGCGCT
TTCTCAATGCTCACGCTGTAGGTATCTCAGTTCGGTGTAGGTCGTTCGCTCCAAGCTGGGCTGTGTGCAC
GAACCCCCCGTTCAGCCCGACCGCTGCGCCTTATCCGGTAACTATCGTCTTGAGTCCAACCCGGTAAGAC
ACGACTTATCGCCACTGGCAGCAGCCACTGGTAACAGGATTAGCAGAGCGAGGTATGTAGGCGGTGCTAC
AGAGTTCTTGAAGTGGTGGCCTAACTACGGCTACACTAGAAGGACAGTATTTGGTATCTGCGCTCTGCTG
AAGCCAGTTACCTTCGGAAAAAGAGTTGGTAGCTCTTGATCCGGCAAACAAACCACCGCTGGTAGCGGTG
GTTTTTTTGTTTGCAAGCAGCAGATTACGCGCAGAAAAAAAGGATCTCAAGAAGATCCTTTGATCTTTTC
TACGGGGTCTGACGCTCAGTGGAACGAAAACTCACGTTAAGGGATTTTGGTCATGAGATTATCAAAAAGG
ATCTTCACCTAGATCCTTTTAAATTAAAAATGAAGTTTTAAATCAATCTAAAGTATATATGAGTAAACTT
GGTCTGACAGTTACCAATGCTTAATCAGTGAGGCACCTATCTCAGCGATCTGTCTATTTCGTTCATCCAT
AGTTGCCTGACTCCCCGTCGTGTAGATAACTACGATACGGGAGGGCTTACCATCTGGCCCCAGTGCTGCA
ATGATACCGCGAGACCCACGCTCACCGGCTCCAGATTTATCAGCAATAAACCAGCCAGCCGGAAGGGCCG
AGCGCAGAAGTGGTCCTGCAACTTTATCCGCCTCCATCCAGTCTATTAATTGTTGCCGGGAAGCTAGAGT
AAGTAGTTCGCCAGTTAATAGTTTGCGCAACGTTGTTGCCATTGCTACAGGCATCGTGGTGTCACGCTCG
TCGTTTGGTATGGCTTCATTCAGCTCCGGTTCCCAACGATCAAGGCGAGTTACATGATCCCCCATGTTGT
GCAAAAAAGCGGTTAGCTCCTTCGGTCCTCCGATCGTTGTCAGAAGTAAGTTGGCCGCAGTGTTATCACT
CATGGTTATGGCAGCACTGCATAATTCTCTTACTGTCATGCCATCCGTAAGATGCTTTTCTGTGACTGGT
GAGTACTCAACCAAGTCATTCTGAGAATAGTGTATGCGGCGACCGAGTTGCTCTTGCCCGGCGTCAATAC
GGGATAATACCGCGCCACATAGCAGAACTTTAAAAGTGCTCATCATTGGAAAACGTTCTTCGGGGCGAAA
ACTCTCAAGGATCTTACCGCTGTTGAGATCCAGTTCGATGTAACCCACTCGTGCACCCAACTGATCTTCA
GCATCTTTTACTTTCACCAGCGTTTCTGGGTGAGCAAAAACAGGAAGGCAAAATGCCGCAAAAAAGGGAA
TAAGGGCGACACGGAAATGTTGAATACTCATACTCTTCCTTTTTCAATATTATTGAAGCATTTATCAGGG
TTATTGTCTCATGAGCGGATACATATTTGAATGTATTTAGAAAAATAAACAAATAGGGGTTCCGCGCACA
TTTCCCCGAAAAGTGCCACCTGACGTC
