>Addgene plasmid #20940 | pcDNA3.1/hChR2(H134R)-EYFP | addgene partial sequence | sequence record 52502 | BGH-rev 5'-TAGAAGGCACAGTCGAGG-3'
TGATGGTGATGATGACCGGTACGCGTAGAATCGAGACCGAGGAGAGGGTTAGGGATAGGCTTACCTTCGA
ACCGCGGGCCCTCTAGACTCGAGCGGCCGCCACTGTGCTGGATATCTGCAGAATTGCCCTTAGAGAGAGC
ATATGTTACTTGTACAGCTCGTCCATGCCGAGAGTGATCCCGGCGGCGGTCACGAACTCCAGCAGGACCA
TGTGATCGCGCTTCTCGTTGGGGTCTTTGCTCAGGGCGGACTGGTAGCTCAGGTAGTGGTTGTCGGGCAG
CAGCACGGGGCCGTCGCCGATGGGGGTGTTCTGCTGGTAGTGGTCGGCGAGCTGCACGCTGCCGTCCTCG
ATGTTGTGGCGGATCTTGAAGTTCACCTTGATGCCGTTCTTCTGCTTGTCGGCCATGATATAGACGTTGT
GGCTGTTGTAGTTGTACTCCAGCTTGTGCCCCAGGATGTTGCCGTCCTCCTTGAAGTCGATGCCCTTCAG
CTCGATGCGGTTCACCAGGGTGTCGCCCTCGAACTTCACCTCGGCGCGGGTCTTGTAGTTGCCGTCGTCC
TTGAAGAAGATGGTGCGCTCCTGGACGTAGCCTTCGGGCATGGCGGACTTGAAGAAGTCGTGCTGCTTCA
TGTGGTCGGGGTAGCGGGCGAAGCACTGCAGGCCGTAGCCGAAGGTGGTCACGAGGGTGGGCCAGGGCAC
GGGCAGCTTGCCGGTGGTGCAGATGAACTTCAGGGTCAGCTTGCCGTA
