>Addgene plasmid #20940 | pcDNA3.1/hChR2(H134R)-EYFP | addgene partial sequence | sequence record 53354 | EXFP-R 5'-GTCTTGTAGTTGCCGTCGTC-3'
GGACGTAGCCTTCGGGCATGGCGGACTTGAAGAAGTCGTGCTGCTTCATGTGGTCGGGGTAGCGGGCGAA
GCACTGCAGGCCGTAGCCGAAGGTGGTCACGAGGGTGGGCCAGGGCACGGGCAGCTTGCCGGTGGTGCAG
ATGAACTTCAGGGTCAGCTTGCCGTAGGTGGCATCGCCCTCGCCCTCGCCGGACACGCTGAACTTGTGGC
CGTTTACGTCGCCGTCCAGCTCGACCAGGATGGGCACCACCCCGGTGAACAGCTCCTCGCCCTTGCTCAC
CATGGTGGCGGCCGCTGGCACGGCTCCGGCCTCGGCTTCGTCTTCGACGAGAGTCTCGACCTCGATCTCC
GTTCCGCCGATGTTCAGTTTGGTGGTTTTGCGGATATCTCCGTGAATCAATATGTGCTCGTGGATCAGGA
CGCGCAGGTAGTGTCCCAACAACCCCCAACAATTTTTACTCATCAGATCAATAATCGTGTGACCTACGGT
GGAGCCATAGACGCTCAGGACGCCAAAACCTTCGGGCCCCAAAATGAAGAGAATTGGGAACATACCCCAG
CTCACGAAAAACAGCCATGCCATGCCGGTCACGACCTGGCGGCACCGACCCTTTGGCACAGTATGATAAC
CCTCGATATATGCTTTGGCGGCGTGAAAAAATGTGTTCGCGCCATAGCACAATCCAAGACAAAAGAAGAT
GACTTTAACATAGCCGGTTGCCATGGCGCTGGTAGCCCCCCACACGATAGTCCCGATGTCTGAGACAAGG
AGTCCCATGGTTCTCCTGCTGTAGTCGTTGCTCAGGCCGGTGAGGTTGCTCAGGCGGATAA
